Addgene plasmid #198778: pMZ43
Purpose: Drives specific expression in the ASH neurons
Depositing lab: Paul Sternberg. Depositing organization: California Institute of Technology. Publication: A cGAL-UAS bipartite expression toolkit for Caenorhabditis elegans sensory neurons. Nava S, Palma W, Wan X, Oh JY, Gharib S, Wang H, Revanna JS, Tan M, Zhang M, Liu J, Chen CH, Lee JS, Perry B, Sternberg PW. Proc Natl Acad Sci U S A. 2023 Dec 19;120(51):e2221680120. doi: 10.1073/pnas.2221680120. Epub 2023 Dec 14. PubMed 38096407.
Backbone
  Vector backbone: pHW393
  Backbone size w/o insert (bp): 3611
  Vector type: Worm Expression
Growth in bacteria
  Bacterial resistance: Ampicillin, 100 μg/mL
  Growth temperature: 37°C
  Growth strain: DH5alpha
  Copy number: High Copy
Gene/Insert
  Gene/Insert name: Psrj-26-GAL4-SK(DBD)-VP64
  Species: C. elegans (nematode)
  Insert size (bp): 1951
  Cloning method: Restriction Enzyme; 5′ cloning site Unknown (unknown if destroyed); 3′ cloning site Unknown (unknown if destroyed)
Terms and licenses: Academic/Nonprofit Terms; Industry Terms: Not Available to Industry
How to cite: pMZ43 was a gift from Paul Sternberg (Addgene plasmid # 198778 ; http://n2t.net/addgene:198778 ; RRID:Addgene_198778)
