[The description below was written by a language model from this plasmid's Addgene catalogue record and pLannotate feature annotations shown in this document.]
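Description:
pMZ43 is a C. elegans expression plasmid built on the pHW393 backbone that serves as a driver construct in the cGAL-UAS bipartite expression system. It is maintained in E. coli as a high-copy plasmid through a ColE1/pUC-type origin and is selected with ampicillin via the β-lactamase gene and its native promoter. Remnants of the pUC cloning region (a lacI fragment, CAP binding site, lac promoter and operator, and part of the multiple cloning site) are also annotated. These are backbone leftovers rather than functional parts of the worm payload.

The insert, recorded as Psrj-26-GAL4-SK(DBD)-VP64, places a synthetic transcriptional activator under the control of the promoter of the C. elegans gene srj-26. According to the record, this promoter drives expression specifically in the ASH sensory neurons. The activator joins a GAL4-family DNA-binding domain, which recognises UAS sites, to VP64, a tandem array of four minimal VP16 activation domains from herpes simplex virus. The automated annotation detects the DNA-binding domain as a GAL4 fragment and finds only a very short match labelled VP96, which is consistent with the repeated VP16 units of VP64. The srj-26 promoter itself is not annotated but presumably occupies the unannotated region upstream of the GAL4 coding sequence. The brief TEF1 promoter hit there is only about 20 nt long and is probably spurious. No 3′ UTR is annotated, and the record does not state which one is used.

In worms carrying this driver together with a UAS-controlled effector transgene, the activator should switch on the effector only in ASH. One characterised driver can therefore be combined with many reporters, sensors or neuronal manipulation tools for cell-specific studies.
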