Features (pLannotate 1.2.2; 11 found; start..end, strand, type, name):
   1466..1486    +  promoter       TEF1 promoter (fragment): S. cerevisiae TEF1; promoter for EF-1α
   1994..2011    -  misc_feature   MCS (fragment): pUC18/19 multiple cloning site
   2121..2561    +  CDS            GAL4 (fragment): GAL4_YEAST - Experimental evidence at protein level: Swiss-Prot protein existence level 1. This protein is a positive regulator for the gene expression of the galactose-induced genes such as GAL1, GAL2, GAL7, GAL10, and MEL1 which code for the enzymes used to convert galactose to glucose. It recognizes a 17 base pair sequence in (5'-CGGRNNRCYNYNCNCCG-3') the upstream activating sequence (UAS-G) of these genes. From Saccharomyces cerevisiae (strain ATCC 204508 / S288c) (Baker's yeast).
   2739..2755    +  CDS            VP96 (fragment): 6 tandem repeats of the minimal activation domain of herpes simplex virus VP16 (Cheng et al., 2013)
   3306..3410    +  promoter       AmpR promoter: bla
   3411..4271    +  CDS            AmpR: β-lactamase; bla; confers resistance to ampicillin, carbenicillin, and related antibiotics
   4442..5030    +  rep_origin     ori: high-copy-number ColE1/pMB1/pBR322/pUC origin of replication
   5213..5305    +  CDS            lacI (fragment): lac repressor; lacI; The lac repressor binds to the lac operator to inhibit transcription in E. coli. This inhibition can be relieved by adding lactose or isopropyl-β-D-thiogalactopyranoside (IPTG).
   5318..5339    +  protein_bind   CAP binding site: CAP binding activates transcription in the presence of cAMP. E. coli catabolite activator protein
   5354..5384    +  promoter       lac promoter: promoter for the E. coli lac operon
   5392..5408    +  protein_bind   lac operator: The lac repressor binds to the lac operator to inhibit transcription in E. coli. This inhibition can be relieved by adding lactose or isopropyl-β-D-thiogalactopyranoside (IPTG). lac repressor encoded by lacI
>Addgene plasmid #198778 | pMZ43 | addgene full sequence | sequence record 390102 | Addgene NGS Result
AAGCTTGCATGCGCGGCCGCACTGACTGGGCCGGCCCAAGAATAAATGCTTCGTTTGTCTCCCTTTCTGT
AAAATACGATGCAAAACGTTAAAAACTCGCCATTTCATTCCTGACATTCCTGAAAAACAAGCTAATTGTT
AAGAGAGAAAATGGGAAAAAGGAAAAATGAGAAGAGAAAGCGATTTTTTAACGTTTTGTATCGTATTCTA
CAGAAAGAGAGACAAACAGAGCATTTTTCGAGTAAAAACTGTGAAAACTTAATTATTTCTCATTTAAAAA
ATAGTTGAACACTTTTTTATCCAAAAAAACGAACAAAATCGAGTTAAATCGTGGAATTTCGAACAGAAAA
CGAATAAAAAACTGCAAATTACCGCACGAAACAAGCGAGAAAAAAGCGTGCCGCAGGCTTGCGTTGACGC
TCAAGACAAAACTTTTTCAAATAATATATCCTATAAGGATTATCATTATCATTAATATTACATCAACTGG
AATACTGGTATCTTTCAAGACACCTAGCATCATTACAGCGGGTCTGGGTGCTAGAATCAATGGAATAGTG
AAAACCGAGCAAGTATAATCAGTTGCGACAATCCATCCGTGAAGAATCAATAGGCATCGTTTAACTGTGA
TCATTTGCGTGGGCGTTTTGAATAAAATACAAAATAATCCGAAGACATGAATTGGAGCTGATACAACTGA
AGCGATGTGGAAACTTGATATTAAAAACTCAGGAGTATCAATGTATTTTATATCAGGGGTACAAGAAAAA
TTTATTTTTGACATTGGAATAAAATGAGTAGTTGAAAAGTGGAGGTAGTTACTTGGGCAAAAAATGAAAA
AAAAAATTGAAAAACCAGCTGCCCTCGGAATAATGAATATAATATTAAAAATGGACCAAATTCAGTGAGG
AATTGTGTTTTAGAATCGAACATATTTTTTGCATTTTTATTTCCTATTTTTTAATGTTTCCATGGAAAAC
ATTAAAACCCGCATGGAATTCAAATATAAAACAACAACAAAAAATTGAGTGAGCAATTAGTGTTGTATAT
TTACGTGCCTGTAAAAAAAAAACTGACTGATCAAATATAATTTTAAACATCGAAACAAGAATTTGTTACT
GAAAATTGAAAAAAGTTTTCAAAAAGTTTTTTTTTCTAATTTTTTTTTAAACCAGCTTTTCATTTTGATT
CTGATAACATACAAATCAGGGCAAACCGGAAAATAAATTTGATGAATCGCCGAAATTTTTGACAATAATT
CATAAGAATATCCAAATTACGTGTAAAACCCTACAGCGAGAGAGAGATCGTCCAATTTTTGAAGTTGTCG
GAAAAATGTCATGAATATACGCAAATTTACCGAAAACTCATGCTAAATTTGAAAATTCGAGTTTTGAATA
AAAATTAGAAAGCATTATATATAATAATAGAAAAAAAATAATTTGGAATGTTTCTGAAAAATATTGTTTT
TTTTTCTTGAAAATTTCCCAAAGATACACATATTCAAACTGAATTTTTCTTCTGTTTCTGAAAATTTTGA
AATCATGCATTTCCGGCAAAACCCGCAGTTATGCTAGTTTTCCCTCCGCCGGCAGGAGAAGAGAGACGCA
GACAGCGAGAGTGTCTCGTTTCTCTGCGCTCTCTCGAAATTTCAAAGTTATCGGAAATTTGCCATGATTA
TACTTATTTTGACTGGGAAAATATGCTGAACACAAATTTATAAGACTAATAGCTTAGAAAAATGAAGTTT
TTAAAATTTCAAAAAAAAAAATTCCATTTTATTTTTCAAAAACCCGATTACTTTCTATATTTTGACGTTT
CTAGAACACAGTTTATAATGTAACACCAAATCATTTCTCAGATTAATCAAATTCCTCAGAATTCGGAACA
TTCGGTCAGAAGTATACGTCGTAGCCAAACTCAATTACCCAAATAATCTGCACCTACATAAAATGCTCAT
TTTACCGGAAAAAGAGCACATAAGCTGGCGCGCCTCTAGAGGATCCCCGGGATTGGCCAAAGGACCCAAA
GGTATGTTTCGAATGATACTAACATAACATAGAACATTTTCAGGAGGACCCTTGGCTAGGATGGGCCCTA
AAAAGAAGCGTAAAGCTAGCATGAAGCTGTTGTCTTCAATGGAACAAGCTTGCGACATATGCCGGTTAAA
AAAACTCAGGTGCTCGAAGGAAAAGCCCAAGTGTGCCAAGTGTCTGAAGAACAACTCGGAGTGCCGTTAT
TCTCCCAAGGCTATGAGGTCCCCACTGACCAGGGCGCATCTGACAGAGGTAGAATCAAGGTTGGAAAAAT
TGGAAGATTTGTTTCTGCTCATGTTTCCTCGGGAAAACCTGGACAGCATTTTGAACATGGACTCTTTGGA
CGAAGTGAAAGTAATGTTGAAACAATTATATATGCAGGACTATGGTGACACGGATGCTGCTATGGATAGC
TTGACCCCTATGGAAAATGGCATGTCTGAAGGGCCGAGAAAACACATGAAGACTGCGACATCATCGCCAA
AAGTGGATGAAGATGGAAGCCAAAGTCAGTTGAGTGTATCGCCGGAATTCCCGCTGCAGTCTGGTGGCGG
AGGGGCTCCTAGGGGTTCCGGACGGGCTGACGCATTGGACGATTTTGATCTGGATATGCTGGGAAGTGAC
GCCCTCGATGATTTTGACCTTGACATGCTTGGTTCGGATGCCCTTGATGACTTTGACCTCGACATGCTCG
GCAGTGACGCCCTTGATGATTTCGACCTGGACATGCTGATTAACTAAGGTACCGAATTCGCTAGCCGGCC
ATACAAGTAATCCGGATGATCGACGCCAACGTCGTTGAATTTTCAAATTTTAAATACTGAATATTTGTTT
TTTTTCCTATTATTTATTTATTCTCTTTGTGTTTTTTTTCTTGCTTTCTAAAAAATTAATTCAATCCAAA
TCTAAACATTTTTTTTTCTCTTTCCGTCTCCCAATTCGTATTCCGCTCCTCTCATCTGAACACAATGTGC
AAGTTTATTTATCTTCTCGCTTTCATTTCATTAGGACGTGGGGGGAATTGGTGGAAGGGGGAAACACACA
AAAGGATGATGGAAATGAAATAAGGACACACAATATGCAACAACATTCAATTCAGAAATATGGAGGAAGG
TTTAAAAGAAAACATAAAAATATATAGAGGAGGAAGGAAAACTAGTAAAAAATAAGCAAAGAAATTAGGC
GAACGATGAGAATTGTCCTCACTTGGGCCCAAAAGGCCTTTTTTTTTTGGCGCCGACGTCAGGTGGCACT
TTTCGGGGAAATGTGCGCGGAACCCCTATTTGTTTATTTTTCTAAATACATTCAAATATGTATCCGCTCA
TGAGACAATAACCCTGATAAATGCTTCAATAATATTGAAAAAGGAAGAGTATGAGTATTCAACATTTCCG
TGTCGCCCTTATTCCCTTTTTTGCGGCATTTTGCCTTCCTGTTTTTGCTCACCCAGAAACGCTGGTGAAA
GTAAAAGATGCTGAAGATCAGTTGGGTGCACGAGTGGGTTACATCGAACTGGATCTCAACAGCGGTAAGA
TCCTTGAGAGTTTTCGCCCCGAAGAACGTTTTCCAATGATGAGCACTTTTAAAGTTCTGCTATGTGGCGC
GGTATTATCCCGTATTGACGCCGGGCAAGAGCAACTCGGTCGCCGCATACACTATTCTCAGAATGACTTG
GTTGAGTACTCACCAGTCACAGAAAAGCATCTTACGGATGGCATGACAGTAAGAGAATTATGCAGTGCTG
CCATAACCATGAGTGATAACACTGCGGCCAACTTACTTCTGACAACGATCGGAGGACCGAAGGAGCTAAC
CGCTTTTTTGCACAACATGGGGGATCATGTAACTCGCCTTGATCGTTGGGAACCGGAGCTGAATGAAGCC
ATACCAAACGACGAGCGTGACACCACGATGCCTGTAGCAATGGCAACAACGTTGCGCAAACTATTAACTG
GCGAACTACTTACTCTAGCTTCCCGGCAACAATTAATAGACTGGATGGAGGCGGATAAAGTTGCAGGACC
ACTTCTGCGCTCGGCCCTTCCGGCTGGCTGGTTTATTGCTGATAAATCTGGAGCCGGTGAGCGTGGGTCT
CGCGGTATCATTGCAGCACTGGGGCCAGATGGTAAGCCCTCCCGTATCGTAGTTATCTACACGACGGGGA
GTCAGGCAACTATGGATGAACGAAATAGACAGATCGCTGAGATAGGTGCCTCACTGATTAAGCATTGGTA
ACTGTCAGACCAAGTTTACTCATATATACTTTAGATTGATTTAAAACTTCATTTTTAATTTAAAAGGATC
TAGGTGAAGATCCTTTTTGATAATCTCATGACCAAAATCCCTTAACGTGAGTTTTCGTTCCACTGAGCGT
CAGACCCCGTAGAAAAGATCAAAGGATCTTCTTGAGATCCTTTTTTTCTGCGCGTAATCTGCTGCTTGCA
AACAAAAAAACCACCGCTACCAGCGGTGGTTTGTTTGCCGGATCAAGAGCTACCAACTCTTTTTCCGAAG
GTAACTGGCTTCAGCAGAGCGCAGATACCAAATACTGTTCTTCTAGTGTAGCCGTAGTTAGGCCACCACT
TCAAGAACTCTGTAGCACCGCCTACATACCTCGCTCTGCTAATCCTGTTACCAGTGGCTGCTGCCAGTGG
CGATAAGTCGTGTCTTACCGGGTTGGACTCAAGACGATAGTTACCGGATAAGGCGCAGCGGTCGGGCTGA
ACGGGGGGTTCGTGCACACAGCCCAGCTTGGAGCGAACGACCTACACCGAACTGAGATACCTACAGCGTG
AGCTATGAGAAAGCGCCACGCTTCCCGAAGGGAGAAAGGCGGACAGGTATCCGGTAAGCGGCAGGGTCGG
AACAGGAGAGCGCACGAGGGAGCTTCCAGGGGGAAACGCCTGGTATCTTTATAGTCCTGTCGGGTTTCGC
CACCTCTGACTTGAGCGTCGATTTTTGTGATGCTCGTCAGGGGGGCGGAGCCTATGGAAAAACGCCAGCA
ACGCGGCCTTTTTACGGTTCCTGGCCTTTTGCTGGCCTTTTGCTCACATGTTCTTTCCTGCGTTATCCCC
TGATTCTGTGGATAACCGTATTACCGCCTTTGAGTGAGCTGATACCGCTCGCCGCAGCCGAACGACCGAG
CGCAGCGAGTCAGTGAGCGAGGAAGCGGAAGAGCGCCCAATACGCAAACCGCCTCTCCCCGCGCGTTGGC
CGATTCATTAATGCAGCTGGCACGACAGGTTTCCCGACTGGAAAGCGGGCAGTGAGCGCAACGCAATTAA
TGTGAGTTAGCTCACTCATTAGGCACCCCAGGCTTTACACTTTATGCTTCCGGCTCGTATGTTGTGTGGA
ATTGTGAGCGGATAACAATTTCACACAGGAAACAGCTATGACCATGATTACGCCAAGCTGTAAGTTTAAA
CATGATCTTACTAACTAACTATTCTCATTTAAATTTTCAGAGCTTAAAAATGGCTGAAATCACTCACAAC
GATGGATACGCTAACAACTTGGAAATGAAAT
